Addgene plasmid #91684: pPN155
Purpose: Express sgRNA targeting human ZNF536
Depositing lab: Lindy Barrett. Depositing organization: Broad Institute. Publication: A Scaled Framework for CRISPR Editing of Human Pluripotent Stem Cells to Study Psychiatric Disease. Hazelbaker DZ, Beccard A, Bara AM, Dabkowski N, Messana A, Mazzucato P, Lam D, Manning D, Eggan K, Barrett LE. Stem Cell Reports. 2017 Oct 10;9(4):1315-1327. doi: 10.1016/j.stemcr.2017.09.006. PubMed 29020615.
Backbone
  Vector backbone: pUC19-U6 promoter
  Vector type: CRISPR
Growth in bacteria
  Bacterial resistance: Ampicillin, 100 μg/mL
  Growth temperature: 37°C
  Growth strain: DH5alpha
  Copy number: High Copy
Gene/Insert
  Gene/Insert name: ZNF536 (alt name: NM_014717.1)
  gRNA/shRNA sequence: GGGCAGTCAGATGGCGCTCC
  Species: H. sapiens (human)
  Insert size (bp): 21
  Entrez Gene: ZNF536
  Promoter: U6
  Cloning method: Restriction Enzyme; 5′ cloning site BbsI (destroyed during cloning); 3′ cloning site BbsI (destroyed during cloning)
  Sequencing primers: 5′ M13F (-21)
Terms and licenses: Academic/Nonprofit Terms; Industry Terms: Not Available to Industry
How to cite: pPN155 was a gift from Lindy Barrett (Addgene plasmid # 91684 ; http://n2t.net/addgene:91684 ; RRID:Addgene_91684)
