[The description below was written by a language model from this plasmid's Addgene catalogue record and pLannotate feature annotations shown in this document.]
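Description:
pPN155 is a small (about 3.0 kb) CRISPR guide RNA expression plasmid built on a pUC19 backbone carrying a human U6 promoter. It is propagated in E. coli as a high-copy plasmid through the ColE1/pUC-type origin of replication and is selected with ampicillin via the β-lactamase (AmpR) gene and its native promoter. The remaining annotated features are remnants of the pUC19 parent: the lac promoter, lac operator and CAP binding site, fragments of lacZα, lacI, rop and bom, and a partial multiple cloning site. They play no role in guide expression.

The functional payload is a single sgRNA cassette. The U6 promoter, an RNA polymerase III promoter suited to producing short, uncapped, non-polyadenylated transcripts, drives a spacer of roughly 20 nucleotides targeting human ZNF536. This spacer is fused directly to the Streptococcus pyogenes Cas9 guide RNA scaffold. It was inserted as an oligonucleotide duplex between two BbsI sites, and both sites were destroyed during cloning, as is usual for type IIS guide cloning. In the feature table, the spacer corresponds to the short unannotated gap between the U6 promoter and the scaffold.

The plasmid encodes no Cas9, no mammalian selection marker and no reporter, so the nuclease must be supplied separately, for example from a co-delivered SpCas9 construct. The record places pPN155 within a scaled framework for CRISPR editing of human pluripotent stem cells to study genes associated with psychiatric disease. In that work it serves to direct Cas9 to the ZNF536 locus.
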