Features (pLannotate 1.2.2; 13 found; start..end, strand, type, name):
      1..241     +  promoter       U6 promoter: RNA polymerase III promoter for human U6 snRNA
    271..346     +  misc_RNA       gRNA scaffold: guide RNA scaffold for the Streptococcus pyogenes CRISPR/Cas9 system
    395..411     -  protein_bind   lac operator: The lac repressor binds to the lac operator to inhibit transcription in E. coli. This inhibition can be relieved by adding lactose or isopropyl-β-D-thiogalactopyranoside (IPTG). lac repressor encoded by lacI
    419..449     -  promoter       lac promoter: promoter for the E. coli lac operon
    464..485     -  protein_bind   CAP binding site: CAP binding activates transcription in the presence of cAMP. E. coli catabolite activator protein
    498..590     -  CDS            lacI (fragment): lac repressor; lacI; The lac repressor binds to the lac operator to inhibit transcription in E. coli. This inhibition can be relieved by adding lactose or isopropyl-β-D-thiogalactopyranoside (IPTG).
    773..1361    -  rep_origin     ori: high-copy-number ColE1/pMB1/pBR322/pUC origin of replication
   1532..2392    -  CDS            AmpR: β-lactamase; bla; confers resistance to ampicillin, carbenicillin, and related antibiotics
   2393..2497    -  promoter       AmpR promoter: bla
   2592..2627    +  CDS            rop (fragment): Rop protein, which maintains plasmids at low copy number; rop
   2729..2828    +  misc_feature   bom (fragment): basis of mobility region from pBR322
   2834..2991    -  CDS            lacZα (fragment): LacZα fragment of β-galactosidase; lacZ fragment
   2988..3014    +  misc_feature   MCS (fragment): pUC18/19 multiple cloning site
>Addgene plasmid #91684 | pPN155 | addgene full sequence | sequence record 180486 | Addgene NGS Result
GAGGGCCTATTTCCCATGATTCCTTCATATTTGCATATACGATACAAGGCTGTTAGAGAGATAATTGGAA
TTAATTTGACTGTAAACACAAAGATATTAGTACAAAATACGTGACGTAGAAAGTAATAATTTCTTGGGTA
GTTTGCAGTTTTAAAATTATGTTTTAAAATGGACTATCATATGCTTACCGTAACTTGAAAGTATTTCGAT
TTCTTGGCTTTATATATCTTGTGGAAAGGACGAAACACCGGGGCAGTCAGATGGCGCTCCGTTTTAGAGC
TAGAAATAGCAAGTTAAAATAAGGCTAGTCCGTTATCAACTTGAAAAAGTGGCACCGAGTCGGTGCTTTT
TTAAGCTTGGCGTAATCATGGTCATAGCTGTTTCCTGTGTGAAATTGTTATCCGCTCACAATTCCACACA
ACATACGAGCCGGAAGCATAAAGTGTAAAGCCTGGGGTGCCTAATGAGTGAGCTAACTCACATTAATTGC
GTTGCGCTCACTGCCCGCTTTCCAGTCGGGAAACCTGTCGTGCCAGCTGCATTAATGAATCGGCCAACGC
GCGGGGAGAGGCGGTTTGCGTATTGGGCGCTCTTCCGCTTCCTCGCTCACTGACTCGCTGCGCTCGGTCG
TTCGGCTGCGGCGAGCGGTATCAGCTCACTCAAAGGCGGTAATACGGTTATCCACAGAATCAGGGGATAA
CGCAGGAAAGAACATGTGAGCAAAAGGCCAGCAAAAGGCCAGGAACCGTAAAAAGGCCGCGTTGCTGGCG
TTTTTCCATAGGCTCCGCCCCCCTGACGAGCATCACAAAAATCGACGCTCAAGTCAGAGGTGGCGAAACC
CGACAGGACTATAAAGATACCAGGCGTTTCCCCCTGGAAGCTCCCTCGTGCGCTCTCCTGTTCCGACCCT
GCCGCTTACCGGATACCTGTCCGCCTTTCTCCCTTCGGGAAGCGTGGCGCTTTCTCATAGCTCACGCTGT
AGGTATCTCAGTTCGGTGTAGGTCGTTCGCTCCAAGCTGGGCTGTGTGCACGAACCCCCCGTTCAGCCCG
ACCGCTGCGCCTTATCCGGTAACTATCGTCTTGAGTCCAACCCGGTAAGACACGACTTATCGCCACTGGC
AGCAGCCACTGGTAACAGGATTAGCAGAGCGAGGTATGTAGGCGGTGCTACAGAGTTCTTGAAGTGGTGG
CCTAACTACGGCTACACTAGAAGAACAGTATTTGGTATCTGCGCTCTGCTGAAGCCAGTTACCTTCGGAA
AAAGAGTTGGTAGCTCTTGATCCGGCAAACAAACCACCGCTGGTAGCGGTGGTTTTTTTGTTTGCAAGCA
GCAGATTACGCGCAGAAAAAAAGGATCTCAAGAAGATCCTTTGATCTTTTCTACGGGGTCTGACGCTCAG
TGGAACGAAAACTCACGTTAAGGGATTTTGGTCATGAGATTATCAAAAAGGATCTTCACCTAGATCCTTT
TAAATTAAAAATGAAGTTTTAAATCAATCTAAAGTATATATGAGTAAACTTGGTCTGACAGTTACCAATG
CTTAATCAGTGAGGCACCTATCTCAGCGATCTGTCTATTTCGTTCATCCATAGTTGCCTGACTCCCCGTC
GTGTAGATAACTACGATACGGGAGGGCTTACCATCTGGCCCCAGTGCTGCAATGATACCGCGAGACCCAC
GCTCACCGGCTCCAGATTTATCAGCAATAAACCAGCCAGCCGGAAGGGCCGAGCGCAGAAGTGGTCCTGC
AACTTTATCCGCCTCCATCCAGTCTATTAATTGTTGCCGGGAAGCTAGAGTAAGTAGTTCGCCAGTTAAT
AGTTTGCGCAACGTTGTTGCCATTGCTACAGGCATCGTGGTGTCACGCTCGTCGTTTGGTATGGCTTCAT
TCAGCTCCGGTTCCCAACGATCAAGGCGAGTTACATGATCCCCCATGTTGTGCAAAAAAGCGGTTAGCTC
CTTCGGTCCTCCGATCGTTGTCAGAAGTAAGTTGGCCGCAGTGTTATCACTCATGGTTATGGCAGCACTG
CATAATTCTCTTACTGTCATGCCATCCGTAAGATGCTTTTCTGTGACTGGTGAGTACTCAACCAAGTCAT
TCTGAGAATAGTGTATGCGGCGACCGAGTTGCTCTTGCCCGGCGTCAATACGGGATAATACCGCGCCACA
TAGCAGAACTTTAAAAGTGCTCATCATTGGAAAACGTTCTTCGGGGCGAAAACTCTCAAGGATCTTACCG
CTGTTGAGATCCAGTTCGATGTAACCCACTCGTGCACCCAACTGATCTTCAGCATCTTTTACTTTCACCA
GCGTTTCTGGGTGAGCAAAAACAGGAAGGCAAAATGCCGCAAAAAAGGGAATAAGGGCGACACGGAAATG
TTGAATACTCATACTCTTCCTTTTTCAATATTATTGAAGCATTTATCAGGGTTATTGTCTCATGAGCGGA
TACATATTTGAATGTATTTAGAAAAATAAACAAATAGGGGTTCCGCGCACATTTCCCCGAAAAGTGCCAC
CTGACGTCTAAGAAACCATTATTATCATGACATTAACCTATAAAAATAGGCGTATCACGAGGCCCTTTCG
TCTCGCGCGTTTCGGTGATGACGGTGAAAACCTCTGACACATGCAGCTCCCGGAGACGGTCACAGCTTGT
CTGTAAGCGGATGCCGGGAGCAGACAAGCCCGTCAGGGCGCGTCAGCGGGTGTTGGCGGGTGTCGGGGCT
GGCTTAACTATGCGGCATCAGAGCAGATTGTACTGAGAGTGCACCATATGCGGTGTGAAATACCGCACAG
ATGCGTAAGGAGAAAATACCGCATCAGGCGCCATTCGCCATTCAGGCTGCGCAACTGTTGGGAAGGGCGA
TCGGTGCGGGCCTCTTCGCTATTACGCCAGCTGGCGAAAGGGGGATGTGCTGCAAGGCGATTAAGTTGGG
TAACGCCAGGGTTTTCCCAGTCACGACGTTGTAAAACGACGGCCAGTGAATTCGAGCTCGGTACCCGGGG
ATCCGTTAATTAA
